>Addgene plasmid #107454 | eMscL WT | addgene full sequence | sequence record 207518 | Addgene NGS Result
CCTGCAGGCAGCTGCGCGCTCGCTCGCTCACTGAGGCCGCCCGGGCGTCGGGCGACCTTTGGTCGCCCGG
CCTCAGTGAGCGAGCGAGCGCGCAGAGAGGGAGTGGCCAACTCCATCACTAGGGGTTCCTGCGGCCGCAC
GCGTGTGTCTAGACTGCAGAGGGCCCTGCGTATGAGTGCAAGTGGGTTTTAGGACCAGGATGAGGCGGGG
TGGGGGTGCCTACCTGACGACCGACCCCGACCCACTGGACAAGCACCCAACCCCCATTCCCCAAATTGCG
CATCCCCTATCAGAGAGGGGGAGGGGAAACAGGATGCGGCGAGGCGCGTGCGCACTGCCAGCTTCAGCAC
CGCGGACAGTGCCTTCGCCCCCGCCTGGCGGCGCGCGCCACCGCCGCCTCAGCACTGAAGGCGCGCTGAC
GTCACTCGCCGGTCCCCCGCAAACTCCCCTTCCCGGCCACCTTGGTCGCGTCCGCGCCGCCGCCGGCCCA
GCCGGACCGCACCACGCGAGGCGCGAGATAGGGGGGCACGGGCGCGACCATCTGCGCTGCGGCGCCGGCG
ACTCAGCGCTGCCTCAGTCTGCGGTGGGCAGCGGAGGAGTCGTGTCGTGCCTGAGAGCGCAGTCGAGAAG
GTACCACCGGTAGATCTGCTAGCGAGCTCGTTTAGTGAACCGTCAGATCGCCTGGAGAATTCGCCACCAT
GGCGAGCATTATTAAAGAATTTCGCGAATTTGCGATGCGCGGGAACGTGGTGGATTTGGCGGTGGGTGTC
ATTATCGGTGCGGCATTCGGGAAGATTGTCTCTTCACTGGTTGCCGATATCATCATGCCTCCTCTGGGCT
TATTAATTGGCGGGATCGATTTTAAACAGTTTGCTGTCACGCTACGCGATGCGCAGGGGGATATCCCTGC
TGTTGTGATGCATTACGGTGTCTTCATTCAAAACGTCTTTGATTTTCTGATTGTGGCCTTTGCCATCTTT
ATGGCGATTAAGCTAATCAACAAACTGAATCGGAAAAAAGAAGAACCAGCAGCCGCACCTGCACCAACTA
AAGAAGAAGTATTACTGACAGAAATTCGTGATTTGCTGAAAGAGCAGAATAACCGCTCTGCTAGCCTGGT
TCCGCGTGGATCTGTCGACAGATCCGCCACCATGGTGAGCAAGGGCGAGGAGGTCATCAAAGAGTTCATG
CGCTTCAAGGTGCGCATGGAGGGCTCCATGAACGGCCACGAGTTCGAGATCGAGGGCGAGGGCGAGGGCC
GCCCCTACGAGGGCACCCAGACCGCCAAGCTGAAGGTGACCAAGGGCGGCCCCCTGCCCTTCGCCTGGGA
CATCCTGTCCCCCCAGTTCATGTACGGCTCCAAGGCGTACGTGAAGCACCCCGCCGACATCCCCGATTAC
AAGAAGCTGTCCTTCCCCGAGGGCTTCAAGTGGGAGCGCGTGATGAACTTCGAGGACGGCGGTCTGGTGA
CCGTGACCCAGGACTCCTCCCTGCAGGACGGCACGCTGATCTACAAGGTGAAGATGCGCGGCACCAACTT
CCCCCCCGACGGCCCCGTAATGCAGAAGAAGACCATGGGCTGGGAGGCCTCCACCGAGCGCCTGTACCCC
CGCGACGGCGTGCTGAAGGGCGAGATCCACCAGGCCCTGAAGCTGAAGGACGGCGGCCGCTACCTGGTGG
AGTTCAAGACCATCTACATGGCCAAGAAGCCCGTGCAACTGCCCGGCTACTACTACGTGGACACCAAGCT
GGACATCACCTCCCACAACGAGGACTACACCATCGTGGAACAGTACGAGCGCTCCGAGGGCCGCCACCAC
CTGTTCCTGGGGCATGGCACCGGCAGCACCGGCAGCGGCAGCTCCGGCACCGCCTCCTCCGAGGACAACA
ACATGGCCGTCATCAAAGAGTTCATGCGCTTCAAGGTGCGCATGGAGGGCTCCATGAACGGCCACGAGTT
CGAGATCGAGGGCGAGGGCGAGGGCCGCCCCTACGAGGGCACCCAGACCGCCAAGCTGAAGGTGACCAAG
GGCGGCCCCCTGCCCTTCGCCTGGGACATCCTGTCCCCCCAGTTCATGTACGGCTCCAAGGCGTACGTGA
AGCACCCCGCCGACATCCCCGATTACAAGAAGCTGTCCTTCCCCGAGGGCTTCAAGTGGGAGCGCGTGAT
GAACTTCGAGGACGGCGGTCTGGTGACCGTGACCCAGGACTCCTCCCTGCAGGACGGCACGCTGATCTAC
AAGGTGAAGATGCGCGGCACCAACTTCCCCCCCGACGGCCCCGTAATGCAGAAGAAGACCATGGGCTGGG
AGGCCTCCACCGAGCGCCTGTACCCCCGCGACGGCGTGCTGAAGGGCGAGATCCACCAGGCCCTGAAGCT
GAAGGACGGCGGCCACTACCTGGTGGAGTTCAAGACCATCTACATGGCCAAGAAGCCCGTGCAACTGCCC
GGCTACTACTACGTGGACACCAAGCTGGACATCACCTCCCACAACGAGGACTACACCATCGTGGAACAGT
ACGAGCGCTCCGAGGGCCGCCACCACCTGTTCCTGTACGGCATGGACGAGCTGTACAAGTTCTGCTACGA
GAACGAGGTGTAAAAGCTTATCGATAATCAACCTCTGGATTACAAAATTTGTGAAAGATTGACTGGTATT
CTTAACTATGTTGCTCCTTTTACGCTATGTGGATACGCTGCTTTAATGCCTTTGTATCATGCTATTGCTT
CCCGTATGGCTTTCATTTTCTCCTCCTTGTATAAATCCTGGTTGCTGTCTCTTTATGAGGAGTTGTGGCC
CGTTGTCAGGCAACGTGGCGTGGTGTGCACTGTGTTTGCTGACGCAACCCCCACTGGTTGGGGCATTGCC
ACCACCTGTCAGCTCCTTTCCGGGACTTTCGCTTTCCCCCTCCCTATTGCCACGGCGGAACTCATCGCCG
CCTGCCTTGCCCGCTGCTGGACAGGGGCTCGGCTGTTGGGCACTGACAATTCCGTGGTGTTGTCGGGGAA
ATCATCGTCCTTTCCTTGGCTGCTCGCCTATGTTGCCACCTGGATTCTGCGCGGGACGTCCTTCTGCTAC
GTCCCTTCGGCCCTCAATCCAGCGGACCTTCCTTCCCGCGGCCTGCTGCCGGCTCTGCGGCCTCTTCCGC
GTCTTCGCCTTCGCCCTCAGACGAGTCGGATCTCCCTTTGGGCCGCCTCCCCGCATCGATACCGAGCGCT
GCTCGATTTAATTAATGATCTACGGGTGGCATCCCTGTGACCCCTCCCCAGTGCCTCTCCTGGCCCTGGA
AGTTGCCACTCCAGTGCCCACCAGCCTTGTCCTAATAAAATTAAGTTGCATCATTTTGTCTGACTAGGTG
TCCTTCTATAATATTATGGGGTGGAGGGGGGTGGTATGGAGCAAGGGGCAAGTTGGGAAGACAACCTGTA
GGGCCTGCGGGGTCTATTGGGAACCAAGCTGGAGTGCAGTGGCACAATCTTGGCTCACTGCAATCTCCGC
CTCCTGGGTTCAAGCGATTCTCCTGCCTCAGCCTCCCGAGTTGTTGGGATTCCAGGCATGCATGACCAGG
CTCAGCTAATTTTTGTTTTTTTGGTAGAGACGGGGTTTCACCATATTGGCCAGGCTGGTCTCCAACTCCT
AATCTCAGGTGATCTACCCACCTTGGCCTCCCAAATTGCTGGGATTACAGGCGTGAACCACTGCTCCCTT
CCCTGTCCTTCTGATTTTGTAGGTAACCACGTGCGGACCGAGCGGCCGCAGGAACCCCTAGTGATGGAGT
TGGCCACTCCCTCTCTGCGCGCTCGCTCGCTCACTGAGGCCGGGCGACCAAAGGTCGCCCGACGCCCGGG
CTTTGCCCGGGCGGCCTCAGTGAGCGAGCGAGCGCGCAGCTGCCTGCAGGGGCGCCTGATGCGGTATTTT
CTCCTTACGCATCTGTGCGGTATTTCACACCGCATA
[95 nt withheld, positions 3957-4051]
T
[46 nt withheld, positions 4053-4098]
C
[141 nt withheld, positions 4100-4240]
CCTTTGACGTTGGAGTCCACGTTCTTT
[37 nt withheld, positions 4268-4304]
ACTCTATCTCGGGCTATTCTTTTGATTTATAAGGGATTTTGCCGATTTCGGTCTATTGGTTAAAAAATGA
GCTGATTTAACAAAAATTTAACGCGAATTTTAACAAAATATTAACGTTTACAATTTTATGGTGCACTCTC
AGTACAATCTGCTCTGATGCCGCATAGTTAAGCCAGCCCCGACACCCGCCAACACCCGCTGACGCGCCCT
GACGGGCTTGTCTGCTCCCGGCATCCGCTTACAGACAAGCTGTGACCGTCTCCGGGAGCTGCATGTGTCA
GAGGTTTTCACCGTCATCACCGAAACGCGCGAGACGAAAGGGCCTCGTGATACGCCTATTTTTATAGGTT
AATGTCATGATAATAATGGTTTCTTAGACGTCAGGTGGCACTTTTCGGGGAAATGTGCGCGGAACCCCTA
TTTGTTTATTTTTCTAAATACATTCAAATATGTATCCGCTCATGAGACAATAACCCTGATAAATGCTTCA
ATAATATTGAAAAAGGAAGAGTATGAGTATTCAACATTTCCGTGTCGCCCTTATTCCCTTTTTTGCGGCA
TTTTGCCTTCCTGTTTTTGCTCACCCAGAAACGCTGGTGAAAGTAAAAGATGCTGAAGATCAGTTGGGTG
CACGAGTGGGTTACATCGAACTGGATCTCAACAGCGGTAAGATCCTTGAGAGTTTTCGCCCCGAAGAACG
TTTTCCAATGATGAGCACTTTTAAAGTTCTGCTATGTGGCGCGGTATTATCCCGTATTGACGCCGGGCAA
GAGCAACTCGGTCGCCGCATACACTATTCTCAGAATGACTTGGTTGAGTACTCACCAGTCACAGAAAAGC
ATCTTACGGATGGCATGACAGTAAGAGAATTATGCAGTGCTGCCATAACCATGAGTGATAACACTGCGGC
CAACTTACTTCTGACAACGATCGGAGGACCGAAGGAGCTAACCGCTTTTTTGCACAACATGGGGGATCAT
GTAACTCGCCTTGATCGTTGGGAACCGGAGCTGAATGAAGCCATACCAAACGACGAGCGTGACACCACGA
TGCCTGTAGCAATGGCAACAACGTTGCGCAAACTATTAACTGGCGAACTACTTACTCTAGCTTCCCGGCA
ACAATTAATAGACTGGATGGAGGCGGATAAAGTTGCAGGACCACTTCTGCGCTCGGCCCTTCCGGCTGGC
TGGTTTATTGCTGATAAATCTGGAGCCGGTGAGCGTGGGTCTCGCGGTATCATTGCAGCACTGGGGCCAG
ATGGTAAGCCCTCCCGTATCGTAGTTATCTACACGACGGGGAGTCAGGCAACTATGGATGAACGAAATAG
ACAGATCGCTGAGATAGGTGCCTCACTGATTAAGCATTGGTAACTGTCAGACCAAGTTTACTCATATATA
CTTTAGATTGATTTAAAACTTCATTTTTAATTTAAAAGGATCTAGGTGAAGATCCTTTTTGATAATCTCA
TGACCAAAATCCCTTAACGTGAGTTTTCGTTCCACTGAGCGTCAGACCCCGTAGAAAAGATCAAAGGATC
TTCTTGAGATCCTTTTTTTCTGCGCGTAATCTGCTGCTTGCAAACAAAAAAACCACCGCTACCAGCGGTG
GTTTGTTTGCCGGATCAAGAGCTACCAACTCTTTTTCCGAAGGTAACTGGCTTCAGCAGAGCGCAGATAC
CAAATACTGTTCTTCTAGTGTAGCCGTAGTTAGGCCACCACTTCAAGAACTCTGTAGCACCGCCTACATA
CCTCGCTCTGCTAATCCTGTTACCAGTGGCTGCTGCCAGTGGCGATAAGTCGTGTCTTACCGGGTTGGAC
TCAAGACGATAGTTACCGGATAAGGCGCAGCGGTCGGGCTGAACGGGGGGTTCGTGCACACAGCCCAGCT
TGGAGCGAACGACCTACACCGAACTGAGATACCTACAGCGTGAGCTATGAGAAAGCGCCACGCTTCCCGA
AGGGAGAAAGGCGGACAGGTATCCGGTAAGCGGCAGGGTCGGAACAGGAGAGCGCACGAGGGAGCTTCCA
GGGGGAAACGCCTGGTATCTTTATAGTCCTGTCGGGTTTCGCCACCTCTGACTTGAGCGTCGATTTTTGT
GATGCTCGTCAGGGGGGCGGAGCCTATGGAAAAACGCCAGCAACGCGGCCTTTTTACGGTTCCTGGCCTT
TTGCTGGCCTTTTGCTCACATGT
Features (pLannotate 1.2.2; 16 found; start..end, strand, type, name):
     12..39      +  repeat_region  AAV2 ITR (fragment): inverted terminal repeat of adeno-associated virus serotype 2 inverted
     68..95      +  repeat_region  AAV2 ITR (fragment): inverted terminal repeat of adeno-associated virus serotype 2 inverted
    175..622     +  promoter       hSyn promoter: human synapsin I promoter; confers neuron-specific expression (Kügler et al., 2003)
    654..687     +  promoter       TRE3GV promoter (fragment): 3rd-generation Tet-responsive promoter that can be activated by binding of Tet-On® 3G, optimized for retroviral and lentiviral vectors
    705..1109    +  CDS            mscL: MSCL_ECOLI - Also known as yhdC. Experimental evidence at protein level: Swiss-Prot protein existence level 1. Mechanosensitive channel that opens in response to stretch forces in the membrane lipid bilayer. Forms a nonselective ion channel with a conductance of about 4 nanosiemens. Participates in the regulation of osmotic pressure changes within the cell. Opens at a pressure just below that which would cause cell disruption and death. The force required to trigger channel opening depends on the membrane lipids composition. From Escherichia coli (strain K12).
   1152..2580    +  CDS            tdTomato (fragment): tandem dimeric (pseudo-monomeric) derivative of DsRed (Shaner et al., 2004) mammalian codon-optimized
   2616..3204    +  misc_feature   WPRE: woodchuck hepatitis virus posttranscriptional regulatory element
   3244..3720    +  polyA_signal   hGH poly(A) signal: human growth hormone polyadenylation signal
   3760..3900    +  repeat_region  AAV2 ITR: inverted terminal repeat of adeno-associated virus serotype 2 inverted
   3905..3956    -  misc_feature   bom (fragment): basis of mobility region from pBR322
   3975..4430    +  rep_origin     f1 ori (sequence partly withheld): f1 bacteriophage origin of replication; arrow indicates direction of (+) strand synthesis
   4431..4480    -  misc_feature   bom (fragment): basis of mobility region from pBR322
   4582..4617    -  CDS            rop (fragment): Rop protein, which maintains plasmids at low copy number; rop
   4712..4816    +  promoter       AmpR promoter: bla
   4817..5677    +  CDS            AmpR: β-lactamase; bla; confers resistance to ampicillin, carbenicillin, and related antibiotics
   5848..6436    +  rep_origin     ori: high-copy-number ColE1/pMB1/pBR322/pUC origin of replication
