[The description below was written by a language model from this plasmid's Addgene catalogue record and pLannotate feature annotations shown in this document.]
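Description:
eMscL WT is an adeno-associated viral transfer plasmid built on a pAAV2 backbone (about 6.5 kb) for expressing the Escherichia coli large-conductance mechanosensitive channel MscL in mammalian, specifically rodent, neurons. It is propagated in bacteria through a high-copy ColE1/pUC-type origin with ampicillin selection from the bla gene and its promoter. An f1 phage origin is also present, along with small remnants of pBR322 bom and rop sequences. The record lists a recombination-deficient growth strain, which is consistent with the need to keep the AAV2 inverted terminal repeats intact. The annotation finds a full-length ITR downstream of the cassette but only short ITR fragments at the upstream end, so the state of the left ITR cannot be judged from the feature table alone.

Between the ITRs, the human synapsin I promoter restricts expression to neurons and drives the roughly 0.4 kb wild-type mscL coding sequence. This is fused at its C terminus to the red fluorescent protein tdTomato, which allows expressing cells and channel localisation to be visualised. The catalogue entry also lists a C-terminal Kir2.1 ER export signal, a trafficking motif intended to move the bacterial channel out of the endoplasmic reticulum and onto the plasma membrane; it is not annotated separately in the feature table. A WPRE enhances transcript stability and expression, and the human growth hormone polyadenylation signal terminates the message. A very short match to a Tet-responsive promoter just upstream of the coding sequence is probably incidental. The construct can be transfected directly or packaged into AAV, and is used to make neuronal networks sensitive to mechanical stimulation.
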