Addgene plasmid #107454: eMscL WT
Purpose: eMscL WT is optimized for mammalian rodent neuronal expression to the plasma membrane through a neuron-specific promoter and a voltage-gated channel targeting motif
Depositing lab: Francesco Difato. Depositing organization: Fondazione Istituto Italiano di Tecnologia. Publication: Mechano-sensitization of mammalian neuronal networks through expression of the bacterial mechanosensitive MscL channel. Soloperto A, Boccaccio A, Contestabile A, Moroni M, Hallinan GI, Palazzolo G, Chad J, Deinhardt K, Carugo D, Difato F. J Cell Sci. 2018 Jan 29. pii: jcs.210393. doi: 10.1242/jcs.210393. PubMed 29361543.
Backbone
  Vector backbone: pAAV2
  Total vector size (bp): 6513
  Vector type: Mammalian Expression ; Adeno-associated viral
Growth in bacteria
  Bacterial resistance: Ampicillin, 100 μg/mL
  Growth temperature: 37°C
  Growth strain: NEB Stable
  Copy number: Unknown
Gene/Insert
  Gene/Insert name: bacterial mechanosensitive ion channel of large conductance (alt name: mscL)
  Species: Escherichia Coli
  Insert size (bp): 411
  Entrez Gene: mscL (a.k.a. b3291, ECK3277, yhdC)
  Promoter: human synapsin 1
  Tag / fusion protein: tdTomato fluorescence protein (C terminal on insert); Kir2.1 ER export signal (FCYENEV) (C terminal on insert)
  Cloning method: Restriction Enzyme; 5′ cloning site EcoRI (not destroyed); 3′ cloning site HindIII (not destroyed)
  Sequencing primers: 5′ 5’ - CTGCCTCAGTCTGCGGTGGG - 3’
Terms and licenses: Academic/Nonprofit Terms; Industry Terms: Not Available to Industry
How to cite: eMscL WT was a gift from Francesco Difato (Addgene plasmid # 107454 ; http://n2t.net/addgene:107454 ; RRID:Addgene_107454)
