>Addgene plasmid #107454 | eMscL WT | depositor partial sequence | sequence record 202703 | MscL
ATGGCGAGCATTATTAAAGAATTTCGCGAATTTGCGATGCGCGGGAACGTGGTGGATTTGGCGGTGGGTG
TCATTATCGGTGCGGCATTCGGGAAGATTGTCTCTTCACTGGTTGCCGATATCATCATGCCTCCTCTGGG
CTTATTAATTGGCGGGATCGATTTTAAACAGTTTGCTGTCACGCTACGCGATGCGCAGGGGGATATCCCT
GCTGTTGTGATGCATTACGGTGTCTTCATTCAAAACGTCTTTGATTTTCTGATTGTGGCCTTTGCCATCT
TTATGGCGATTAAGCTAATCAACAAACTGAATCGGAAAAAAGAAGAACCAGCAGCCGCACCTGCACCAAC
TAAAGAAGAAGTATTACTGACAGAAATTCGTGATTTGCTGAAAGAGCAGAATAACCGCTCT
