>Addgene plasmid #107454 | eMscL WT | depositor partial sequence | sequence record 202704 | Kir2.1 ER export signal
TCTGCTACGAGAACGAGGTGTAA
